>Addgene plasmid #98589 | p-OiRS3GG | addgene full sequence | sequence record 194130 | Addgene NGS Result
TCAGAAGAACTCGTCAAGAAGGCGATAGAAGGCGATGCGCTGCGAATCGGGAGCGGCGATACCGTAAAGC
ACGAGGAAGCGGTCAGCCCATTCGCCGCCAAGCTCTTCAGCAATATCACGGGTAGCCAACGCTATGTCCT
GATAGCGGTCCGCCACACCCAGCCGGCCACAGTCGATGAATCCAGAAAAGCGGCCATTTTCCACCATGAT
ATTCGGCAAGCAGGCATCGCCATGGGTCACGACGAGATCCTCGCCGTCGGGCATGCGCGCCTTGAGCCTG
GCGAACAGTTCGGCTGGCGCGAGCCCCTGATGCTCTTCGTCCAGATCATCCTGATCGACAAGACCGGCTT
CCATCCGAGTACGTGCTCGCTCGATGCGATGTTTCGCTTGGTGGTCGAATGGGCAGGTAGCCGGATCAAG
CGTATGCAGCCGCCGCATTGCATCAGCCATGATGGATACTTTCTCGGCAGGAGCAAGGTGAGATGACAGG
AGATCCTGCCCCGGCACTTCGCCCAATAGCAGCCAGTCCCTTCCCGCTTCAGTGACAACGTCGAGCACAG
CTGCGCAAGGAACGCCCGTCGTGGCCAGCCACGATAGCCGCGCTGCCTCGTCCTGCAGTTCATTCAGGGC
ACCGGACAGGTCGGTCTTGACAAAAAGAACCGGGCGCCCCTGCGCTGACAGCCGGAACACGGCGGCATCA
GAGCAGCCGATTGTCTGTTGTGCCCAGTCATAGCCGAATAGCCTCTCCACCCAAGCGGCCGGAGAACCTG
CGTGCAATCCATCTTGTTCAATCATGCGAAACGATCCTCATCCTGTCTCTTGATCAGATCTTGATCCCCT
GCGCCATCAGATCCTTGGCGGCAAGAAAGCCATCCAGTTTACTTTGCAGGGCTTCCCAACCTTACCAGAG
GGCGCCCCAGCTGGCAATTCCGACGTCAAAGGGCCCAAGGCCCAGTCTTTCGACTGAGCCTTTCGTTTTA
TTTGATGCCTGGCAGTTCCCTACTCTCGCATGGGGAGACCCCACACTACCATCGGCGCTACGGCGTTTCA
CTTCTGAGTTCGGCATGGGGTCAGGTGGGACCACCGCGCTACTGCCGCCAGGCATCTAGACGAGTACTCC
AAAACTAATCAATATACTTTCGCATACAAATTAGTTCCCAGCGGCTCCAGTGTTGCATCACTTCATCCGC
TAGCTCCCATTAAGGAGAGGTCCGACTATATCTTATGAGAAGAATACATCTTCCCCGACCGACATTTAGT
CTGTGAACTGCATCCATATCAACAGAAGATCTGTTGACTTAGGACTTGGCTGCGTGGTTAGGACCATGTC
CGTCAGCTTATTACCATACCCTTTGCAAGGCCATCTCAAAGTTTCCCCTGAGACTTGGTACTGAACGGCT
GTTGACCCCTTTCCCGCAATTTGACGGTCTTGCCTTTTAAACCGATGCAATCTATTGGTTTAAAGACTAG
CTACCAGGTGCATGCCTGATAACTTTTCCCTCCGTCGACTATGGAGAAACAGTAGAGAGTTGCGATAAAA
AGCGTCAGGTAGGATCCGCTAATCTTATGGATAAAAATGCTATGGCATAGCAAAGTGTGACGCCGTGCAA
ATAATCAATGTGGACTTTTCTGCCGTGATTATAGACACTTTTGTTACGCGTTTTTGTCATGGCTTTGGTC
CCGCTTTGTTACAGAATGCTTTTAATAAGCGGGGTTACCGGTTTGGTTAGCGAGAAGAGCCAGTAAAAGA
CGCAGTGACGGCAATGTCTGATGCAATATGGACAATTGGTTTCTCGAGTCCCTATCAGTGATAGAGATTG
ACATCCCTATCAGTGATAGAGATACTGAGCACATCAGCAGGACGCACTGACCGAATTCGAGACGAGAAAA
GCAGAAAAAACGCCGCTGAACGCGGCGTTTTGGATTGTTTGCTGTTTCTTTATTTAAACTGTTTGAGGAA
ACGCAGATCGTTTTCGAAGAATGAACGCAGGTCGGTGACGCCGTAACGCAACATAGTCAGACGCTCCATC
CCCATCCCGAAGCCGAAACCAGAGTAAACTTCCGGGTCGATGCCAACGTTACGCAACACGTTCGGATGCA
CCATCCCGCAGCCCAGCACTTCCAGCCATTTACCGTTTTTACCCATGACGTCCACTTCTGCAGAAGGTTC
GGTAAACGGGAAGTAGGAAGGACGGAAGCGAATCTGCAAATCTTCCTCAAAGAAGTTACGCAGGAAGTCG
TGCAGCGTGCCTTTCAGGTTGGTAAAGCTGATGTTGGTATCAACAATCAGACCTTCCATCTGATGGAACA
TCGGCGTGTGAGTCTGGTCGTAGTCGTTACGATAAACACGGCCAGGCGCGATGATACGAATCGGTGGCTG
CTGGGCTTTCATGGTGCGGATCTGTACGCCAGAGGTCTGGGTACGCAGCAGGCGGGTAGTGTCAAACCAG
AAAGTGTCGTGGTCAGCGCGCGCCGGGTGGTGACCAGGAATGTTCAGAGCATCGAAGTTATGATAATCGT
CTTCGATTTCCGGCCCGGTTGCCACGGTAAAGCCAAGCTCACCGAAGAAACTTTCGATACGGTCGATGGT
ACGGGTAACCGGATGCAGACCGCCGTTTTCAATGCGACGACCTGGCAGAGAGACATCAATCGTTTCCGCC
GCCAGACGCGCATTCAGTGCAGCGCTTTCCAGTTCCGCTTTACGCGCATTCAGCGCCTGCTGAACCTGCT
CTTTCGCTTCGTTGATAACCGCACCAGCTGCCGGACGCTCTTCTGGCGGCAGCTCACGCAGGGTCGTCAT
CTGAAGGGTTAAGTGCCCTTTTTTACCCAAATATTCGACGCGCACATTATCTAACGCGGCAACATCTGAC
GCCTGGCTAATGGCCGCCTTCGCACTGGCAACCAGTTCTGCGAGATGTGACATCTAGTATTTCCCCTCTT
TCAAAGCGTAAACAACGTATAACGGCGTATGCGTCTCTACCATTCACCTCTTGGATTTGGGTATTAAAGA
GGAGAAAGGTACCATGAGTAAAGGAGAAGAACTTTTCACTGGAGTTGTCCCAATTCTTGTTGAATTAGAT
GGTGATGTTAATGGGCACAAATTTTCTGTCAGTGGAGAGGGTGAAGGTGATGCAACATACGGAAAACTTA
CCCTTAAATTTATTTGCACTACTGGAAAACTACCTGTTCCATGGCCAACACTTGTCACTACTTTCGGTTA
TGGTGTTCAATGCTTTGCGAGATACCCAGATCATATGAAACAGCATGACTTTTTCAAGAGTGCCATGCCC
GAAGGTTATGTACAGGAAAGAACTATATTTTTCAAAGATGACGGGAACTACAAGACACGTGCTGAAGTCA
AGTTTGAAGGTGATACCCTTGTTAATAGAATCGAGTTAAAAGGTATTGATTTTAAAGAAGATGGAAACAT
TCTTGGACACAAATTGGAATACAACTATAACTCACACAATGTATACATCATGGCAGACAAACAAAAGAAT
GGAATCAAAGTTAACTTCAAAATTAGACACAACATTGAAGATGGAAGCGTTCAACTAGCAGACCATTATC
AACAAAATACTCCAATTGGCGATGGCCCTGTCCTTTTACCAGACAACCATTACCTGTCCACACAATCTGC
CCTTTCGAAAGATCCCAACGAAAAGAGAGACCACATGGTCCTTCTTGAGTTTGTAACAGCTGCTGGGATT
ACACATGGCATGGATGATCTCTACAAATAAAAGCTTGATATCCAATTCCTGCAGCCCGGGGGATCCCATG
GTACGCGTGCTAGAGGCATCAAATAAAACGAAAGGCTCAGTCGAAAGACTGGGCCTTTCGTTTTATCTGT
TGTTTGTCGGTGAACGCTCTCCTGAGTAGGACAAATCCGCCGCCCTAGACCTAGGGCGTTCGGCTGCGGC
GAGCGGTATCAGCTCACTCAAAGGCGGTAATACGGTTATCCACAGAATCAGGGGATAACGCAGGAAAGAA
CATGTGAGCAAAAGGCCAGCAAAAGGCCAGGAACCGTAAAAAGGCCGCGTTGCTGGCGTTTTTCCATAGG
CTCCGCCCCCCTGACGAGCATCACAAAAATCGACGCTCAAGTCAGAGGTGGCGAAACCCGACAGGACTAT
AAAGATACCAGGCGTTTCCCCCTGGAAGCTCCCTCGTGCGCTCTCCTGTTCCGACCCTGCCGCTTACCGG
ATACCTGTCCGCCTTTCTCCCTTCGGGAAGCGTGGCGCTTTCTCATAGCTCACGCTGTAGGTATCTCAGT
TCGGTGTAGGTCGTTCGCTCCAAGCTGGGCTGTGTGCACGAACCCCCCGTTCAGCCCGACCGCTGCGCCT
TATCCGGTAACTATCGTCTTGAGTCCAACCCGGTAAGACACGACTTATCGCCACTGGCAGCAGCCACTGG
TAACAGGATTAGCAGAGCGAGGTATGTAGGCGGTGCTACAGAGTTCTTGAAGTGGTGGCCTAACTACGGC
TACACTAGAAGGACAGTATTTGGTATCTGCGCTCTGCTGAAGCCAGTTACCTTCGGAAAAAGAGTTGGTA
GCTCTTGATCCGGCAAACAAACCACCGCTGGTAGCGGTGGTTTTTTTGTTTGCAAGCAGCAGATTACGCG
CAGAAAAAAAGGATCTCAAGAAGATCCTTTGATCTTTTCTACGGGGTCTGACGCTCAGTGGAACGAAAAC
TCACGTTAAGGGATTTTGGTCATGACTAGTGCTTGGATTCTCACCAATAAAAAACGCCCGGCGGCAACCG
AGCGTTCTGAACAAATCCAGATGGAGTTCTGAGGTCATTACTGGATCTATCAACAGGAGTCCAAGCGAGC
TCTCGAACCCCAGAGTCCCGC
Features (pLannotate 1.2.2; 13 found; start..end, strand, type, name):
      4..795     -  CDS            neo: KKA2_KLEPN - Also known as kan, nptII. Experimental evidence at protein level: Swiss-Prot protein existence level 1. Resistance to kanamycin, neomycin, paromomycin, ribostamycin, butirosin and gentamicin B. From Klebsiella pneumoniae.
    827..967     -  CDS            tnpA (fragment): TN5P_ECOLX - Also known as tnp. Experimental evidence at protein level: Swiss-Prot protein existence level 1. Mediates transposition of transposon Tn5 by a 'cut and paste' mechanism. First, the monomeric transposase binds the 19 bp inverted DNA repeats flanking the transposon. Then, dimerization of the DNA- bound transposase creates a synaptic DNA complex. After nicking of the first DNA strand, excision of the transposon proceeds through a series of intermediates. The transposase then mediates the insertion of the transposon at a new site by strand transfer. The activity of the wild- type tran
    947..984     -  terminator     rrnB T1 terminator (fragment): transcription terminator T1 from the E. coli rrnB gene
    986..1101    -  ncRNA          5S rRNA: Accession: RF00001 - 5S ribosomal RNA
   1191..1497    -  ncRNA          Intron gpI: Accession: RF00028 - Group I catalytic intron
   1511..1676    -  promoter       araBAD promoter: araBAD; promoter of the L-arabinose operon of E. coli; the araC regulatory gene is transcribed in the opposite direction (Guzman et al., 1995)
   1799..1872    +  promoter       PLtetO-1 promoter: modified phage lambda PL promoter with tet operator sites (Lutz and Bujard, 1997)
   1943..2923    -  CDS            pheS: SYFA_ECOLI - Experimental evidence at protein level: Swiss-Prot protein existence level 1. From Escherichia coli (strain K12).
   3024..3737    +  CDS            GFPmut3: GFPmut3 is a basic (constitutively fluorescent) green fluorescent protein published in 1996, derived from Aequorea victoria. It is reported to be a very rapidly-maturing weak dimer.
   3741..3776    -  misc_feature   MCS (fragment): pBluescript multiple cloning site
   3800..3886    +  terminator     rrnB T1 terminator: Escherichia coli rrnB; transcription terminator T1 from the E. coli rrnB gene
   4051..4639    -  rep_origin     ori: high-copy-number ColE1/pMB1/pBR322/pUC origin of replication
   4727..4821    -  terminator     lambda t0 terminator: transcription terminator from phage lambda
