[The description below was written by a language model from this plasmid's Addgene catalogue record and pLannotate feature annotations shown in this document.]
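Description:
p-OiRS3GG is a 4.85 kb bacterial expression plasmid built on the pCML193 backbone. It serves as the Golden Gate entry vector for an in vivo assay that probes RNA structural accessibility through antisense hybridization in E. coli. It replicates from a ColE1/pMB1-family origin, which the annotation describes as high-copy although the catalogue lists copy number as unknown. Selection is by kanamycin through the Tn5-derived neo (nptII) gene, and a small remnant of the Tn5 transposase coding sequence lies next to it. The depositor recommends K-12 MG1655 as the expression host.

The plasmid carries two divergently oriented transcription units. In one, the arabinose-inducible araBAD (pBAD) promoter drives the default target RNA, the Tetrahymena group I intron. A 5S rRNA segment and a partial rrnB T1 terminator are annotated downstream of it. No araC gene appears in the feature table.

In the other unit, the tetracycline-regulated PLtetO-1 promoter sits upstream of a roughly 1.1 kb pheS cassette flanked by BsmBI sites. The pheS coding sequence is annotated on the strand opposite to PLtetO-1. A GFPmut3 coding sequence, an MCS fragment and a full rrnB T1 terminator follow it. The pheS cassette is a placeholder, and Type IIS digestion swaps it for a user-designed antisense RNA probe. pheS cassettes are generally used for counterselection, consistent with the record's description of "selective" replacement, though the particular allele is not stated.

The layout places an inserted probe upstream of GFPmut3, which suggests a fluorescent readout of probe–target hybridization, but the record does not spell out that mechanism. The construct is therefore suited to building libraries of antisense probes against the intron.
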