Addgene plasmid #98589: p-OiRS3GG
Purpose: Expresses default target RNA (gI intron) and pheS cassette (in place of an antisense RNA probe, for golden gate cloning) in E. coli (kanR).
Depositing lab: Lydia Contreras. Depositing organization: University of Texas at Austin. Publication: Optimization of a novel biophysical model using large scale in vivo antisense hybridization data displays improved prediction capabilities of structurally accessible RNA regions. Vazquez-Anderson J, Mihailovic MK, Baldridge KC, Reyes KG, Haning K, Cho SH, Amador P, Powell WB, Contreras LM. Nucleic Acids Res. 2017 May 19;45(9):5523-5538. doi: 10.1093/nar/gkx115. PubMed 28334800.
Backbone
  Vector backbone: pCML193
  Vector type: Bacterial Expression
Growth in bacteria
  Bacterial resistance: Kanamycin, 50 μg/mL
  Growth temperature: 37°C
  Growth strain: DH5alpha
  Growth instructions: Escherichia coli str. K-12 substr. MG1655 is recommended by the depositor for expression
  Copy number: Unknown
Gene/Insert 1
  Gene/Insert name: group I intron
  Species: Tetrahymena
  Insert size (bp): 393
  Promoter: pBAD
  Cloning method: Gibson Cloning
  Sequencing primers: 5′ CCATAAGATTAGCGGATCCTACCTGACGCTTTTTATCGC
Gene/Insert 2
  Gene/Insert name: PheS cassette to be selectively replaced by unique asRNA probes
  Insert size (bp): 1087
  Promoter: pLtetO
  Cloning method: Restriction Enzyme; 5′ cloning site BsmbI (not destroyed); 3′ cloning site BsmbI (not destroyed)
  Sequencing primers: 5′ CGAGTCCCTATCAGTGATAGAGATTGACATCCC
Resource information
  A portion of this plasmid was derived from a plasmid made by: Dr. Russel, UT Austin (group I intron)
Terms and licenses: Academic/Nonprofit Terms; Industry Terms: Not Available to Industry
How to cite: p-OiRS3GG was a gift from Lydia Contreras (Addgene plasmid # 98589 ; http://n2t.net/addgene:98589 ; RRID:Addgene_98589)
